>Addgene plasmid #142301 | TFORF1969 | addgene full sequence | sequence record 395778 | Addgene NGS Result
TTAATGTAGTCTTATGCAATACTCTTGTAGTCTTGCAACATGGTAACGATGAGTTAGCAACATGCCTTAC
AAGGAGAGAAAAAGCACCGTGCATGCCGATTGGTGGAAGTAAGGTGGTACGATCGTGCCTTATTAGGAAG
GCAACAGACGGGTCTGACATGGATTGGACGAACCACTGAATTGCCGCATTGCAGAGATATTGTATTTAAG
TGCCTAGCTCGATACATAAACGGGTCTCTCTGGTTAGACCAGATCTGAGCCTGGGAGCTCTCTGGCTAAC
TAGGGAACCCACTGCTTAAGCCTCAATAAAGCTTGCCTTGAGTGCTTCAAGTAGTGTGTGCCCGTCTGTT
GTGTGACTCTGGTAACTAGAGATCCCTCAGACCCTTTTAGTCAGTGTGGAAAATCTCTAGCAGTGGCGCC
CGAACAGGGACTTGAAAGCGAAAGGGAAACCAGAGGAGCTCTCTCGACGCAGGACTCGGCTTGCTGAAGC
GCGCACGGCAAGAGGCGAGGGGCGGCGACTGGTGAGTACGCCAAAAATTTTGACTAGCGGAGGCTAGAAG
GAGAGAGATGGGTGCGAGAGCGTCAGTATTAAGCGGGGGAGAATTAGATCGCGATGGGAAAAAATTCGGT
TAAGGCCAGGGGGAAAGAAAAAATATAAATTAAAACATATAGTATGGGCAAGCAGGGAGCTAGAACGATT
CGCAGTTAATCCTGGCCTGTTAGAAACATCAGAAGGCTGTAGACAAATACTGGGACAGCTACAACCATCC
CTTCAGACAGGATCAGAAGAACTTAGATCATTATATAATACAGTAGCAACCCTCTATTGTGTGCATCAAA
GGATAGAGATAAAAGACACCAAGGAAGCTTTAGACAAGATAGAGGAAGAGCAAAACAAAAGTAAGACCAC
CGCACAGCAAGCGGCCGCTGATCTTCAGACCTGGAGGAGGAGATATGAGGGACAATTGGAGAAGTGAATT
ATATAAATATAAAGTAGTAAAAATTGAACCATTAGGAGTAGCACCCACCAAGGCAAAGAGAAGAGTGGTG
CAGAGAGAAAAAAGAGCAGTGGGAATAGGAGCTTTGTTCCTTGGGTTCTTGGGAGCAGCAGGAAGCACTA
TGGGCGCAGCGTCAATGACGCTGACGGTACAGGCCAGACAATTATTGTCTGGTATAGTGCAGCAGCAGAA
CAATTTGCTGAGGGCTATTGAGGCGCAACAGCATCTGTTGCAACTCACAGTCTGGGGCATCAAGCAGCTC
CAGGCAAGAATCCTGGCTGTGGAAAGATACCTAAAGGATCAACAGCTCCTGGGGATTTGGGGTTGCTCTG
GAAAACTCATTTGCACCACTGCTGTGCCTTGGAATGCTAGTTGGAGTAATAAATCTCTGGAACAGATTTG
GAATCACACGACCTGGATGGAGTGGGACAGAGAAATTAACAATTACACAAGCTTAATACACTCCTTAATT
GAAGAATCGCAAAACCAGCAAGAAAAGAATGAACAAGAATTATTGGAATTAGATAAATGGGCAAGTTTGT
GGAATTGGTTTAACATAACAAATTGGCTGTGGTATATAAAATTATTCATAATGATAGTAGGAGGCTTGGT
AGGTTTAAGAATAGTTTTTGCTGTACTTTCTATAGTGAATAGAGTTAGGCAGGGATATTCACCATTATCG
TTTCAGACCCACCTCCCAACCCCGAGGGGACCCATGCATTGCATCTCAATTAGTCAGCAACCAGGTGTGG
AAAGTCCCCAGGCTCCCCAGCAGGCAGAAGTATGCAAAGCATGCGTCTCAATTAGTCAGCAACCATAGTC
CCGCCCCTAACTCCGCCCATCCCGCCCCTAACTCCGCCCAGTTCCGCCCATTCTCCGCCCCATGGCTGAC
TAATTTTTTTTATTTATGCAGAGGCCGAGGCCGCCTCGGCCTCTGAGCTATTCCAGAAGTAGTGAGGAGG
CTTTTTTGGAGGCCTAGGCTTTTGCAAAAAGCTTTCTAGAGGTACCACCGGAGCTTACCATGACCGAGTA
CAAGCCCACGGTGCGCCTCGCCACCCGCGACGACGTCCCCAGGGCCGTACGCACCCTCGCCGCCGCGTTC
GCCGACTACCCCGCCACGCGCCACACCGTCGATCCGGACCGCCACATCGAGCGGGTCACCGAGCTGCAAG
AACTCTTCCTCACGCGCGTCGGGCTCGACATCGGCAAGGTGTGGGTCGCGGACGACGGCGCCGCCGTGGC
GGTCTGGACCACGCCGGAGAGCGTCGAAGCGGGGGCGGTGTTCGCCGAGATCGGCCCGCGCATGGCCGAG
TTGAGCGGTTCCCGGCTGGCCGCGCAGCAACAGATGGAAGGCCTCCTGGCGCCGCACCGGCCCAAGGAGC
CCGCGTGGTTCCTGGCCACCGTCGGCGTCTCGCCCGACCACCAGGGCAAGGGTCTGGGCAGCGCCGTCGT
GCTCCCCGGAGTGGAGGCGGCCGAGCGCGCCGGGGTGCCCGCCTTCCTGGAGACCTCCGCGCCCCGCAAC
CTCCCCTTCTACGAGCGGCTCGGCTTCACCGTCACCGCCGACGTCGAGGTGCCCGAAGGACCGCGCACCT
GGTGCATGACCCGCAAGCCCGGTGCCAGTTAACGAATTCTAGATCTTGAGACAAATGGCAGTATTCATCC
ACAATTTTAAAAGAAAAGGGGGGATTGGGGGGTACAGTGCAGGGGAAAGAATAGTAGACATAATAGCAAC
AGACATACAAACTAAAGAATTACAAAAACAAATTACAAAAATTCAAAATTTTCGGGTTTATTACAGGGAC
AGCAGAGATCCACTTTGGCGCCGGCTCGAGGCCTGCAGGTGCAAAGATGGATAAAGTTTTAAACAGAGAG
GAATCTTTGCAGCTAATGGACCTTCTAGGTCTTGAAAGGAGTGGGAATTGGCTCCGGTGCCCGTCAGTGG
GCAGAGCGCACATCGCCCACAGTCCCCGAGAAGTTGGGGGGAGGGGTCGGCAATTGAACCGGTGCCTAGA
GAAGGTGGCGCGGGGTAAACTGGGAAAGTGATGTCGTGTACTGGCTCCGCCTTTTTCCCGAGGGTGGGGG
AGAACCGTATATAAGTGCAGTAGTCGCCGTGAACGTTCTTTTTCGCAACGGGTTTGCCGCCAGAACACAG
GTAAGTGCCGTGTGTGGTTCCCGCGGGCCTGGCCTCTTTACGGGTTATGGCCCTTGCGTGCCTTGAATTA
CTTCCACCTGGCTGCAGTACGTGATTCTTGATCCCGAGCTTCGGGTTGGAAGTGGGTGGGAGAGTTCGAG
GCCTTGCGCTTAAGGAGCCCCTTCGCCTCGTGCTTGAGTTGAGGCCTGGCCTGGGCGCTGGGGCCGCCGC
GTGCGAATCTGGTGGCACCTTCGCGCCTGTCTCGCTGCTTTCGATAAGTCTCTAGCCATTTAAAATTTTT
GATGACCTGCTGCGACGCTTTTTTTCTGGCAAGATAGTCTTGTAAATGCGGGCCAAGATCTGCACACTGG
TATTTCGGTTTTTGGGGCCGCGGGCGGCGACGGGGCCCGTGCGTCCCAGCGCACATGTTCGGCGAGGCGG
GGCCTGCGAGCGCGGCCACCGAGAATCGGACGGGGGTAGTCTCAAGCTGGCCGGCCTGCTCTGGTGCCTG
GCCTCGCGCCGCCGTGTATCGCCCCGCCCTGGGCGGCAAGGCTGGCCCGGTCGGCACCAGTTGCGTGAGC
GGAAAGATGGCCGCTTCCCGGCCCTGCTGCAGGGAGCTCAAAATGGAGGACGCGGCGCTCGGGAGAGCGG
GCGGGTGAGTCACCCACACAAAGGAAAAGGGCCTTTCCGTCCTCAGCCGTCGCTTCATGTGACTCCACGG
AGTACCGGGCGCCGTCCAGGCACCTCGATTAGTTCTCGAGCTTTTGGAGTACGTCGTCTTTAGGTTGGGG
GGAGGGGTTTTATGCGATGGAGTTTCCCCACACTGAGTGGGTGGAGACTGAAGTTAGGCCAGCTTGGCAC
TTGATGTAATTCTCCTTGGAATTTGCCCTTTTTGAGTTTGGATCTTGGTTCATTCTCAAGCCTCAGACAG
TGGTTCAAAGTTTTTTTCTTCCATTTCAGGTGTCGTGAGGCTAGCACCGCCACCATGACCAAGTTTCAGG
AGATGGTGACATTCAAGGATGTGGCTGTGGTCTTCACCAGGGAGGAGCTGGGGTTGCTGGACCTTGCCCA
GAGAAAGCTGTACCAAGATGTGATGCTGGAGAACTTCAGGAACCTGCTGTCAGTGGGCTATCAACCCTTC
AAACTAGATGTGATATTACAGTTGGGAAAAGAAGACAAGCTTCGGATGATGGAGACAGAAATCCAAGGAG
ATGGGTGTTCAGGTGAGAACCATGGAGCTCTGAGTCTTTGCGGGGTACAGCCTAGTCCTCTCCTCCTCAC
CACCTCCTCAGCCACCAGCCTGGCCCAAGACCCCAGAATTCATCGCCCTGGTTTACTGCAGCAGCTTGCA
CATGACCTTCCTCCTTCTACCTCCCTCCAGTCCATTCTCCACATAGCCAGATCATAGTAATGAACTAGTC
CGTAACTTGAAAGTATTTCGATTTCTTGGCTTTATATATCTTGTGGAAAGGACGATGTCGCAAGACTACA
ATCCCTCTAACGCGTTAAGTCGACAATCAACCTCTGGATTACAAAATTTGTGAAAGATTGACTGGTATTC
TTAACTATGTTGCTCCTTTTACGCTATGTGGATACGCTGCTTTAATGCCTTTGTATCATGCTATTGCTTC
CCGTATGGCTTTCATTTTCTCCTCCTTGTATAAATCCTGGTTGCTGTCTCTTTATGAGGAGTTGTGGCCC
GTTGTCAGGCAACGTGGCGTGGTGTGCACTGTGTTTGCTGACGCAACCCCCACTGGTTGGGGCATTGCCA
CCACCTGTCAGCTCCTTTCCGGGACTTTCGCTTTCCCCCTCCCTATTGCCACGGCGGAACTCATCGCCGC
CTGCCTTGCCCGCTGCTGGACAGGGGCTCGGCTGTTGGGCACTGACAATTCCGTGGTGTTGTCGGGGAAA
TCATCGTCCTTTCCTTGGCTGCTCGCCTGTGTTGCCACCTGGATTCTGCGCGGGACGTCCTTCTGCTACG
TCCCTTCGGCCCTCAATCCAGCGGACCTTCCTTCCCGCGGCCTGCTGCCGGCTCTGCGGCCTCTTCCGCG
TCTTCGCCTTCGCCCTCAGACGAGTCGGATCTCCCTTTGGGCCGCCTCCCCGCGTCGACTTTAAGACCAA
TGACTTACAAGGCAGCTGTAGATCTTAGCCACTTTTTAAAAGAAAAGGGGGGACTGGAAGGGCTAATTCA
CTCCCAACGAAGACAAGATCTGCTTTTTGCTTGTACTGGGTCTCTCTGGTTAGACCAGATCTGAGCCTGG
GAGCTCTCTGGCTAACTAGGGAACCCACTGCTTAAGCCTCAATAAAGCTTGCCTTGAGTGCTTCAAGTAG
TGTGTGCCCGTCTGTTGTGTGACTCTGGTAACTAGAGATCCCTCAGACCCTTTTAGTCAGTGTGGAAAAT
CTCTAGCAGTACGTATAGTAGTTCATGTCATCTTATTATTCAGTATTTATAACTTGCAAAGAAATGAATA
TCAGAGAGTGAGAGGAACTTGTTTATTGCAGCTTATAATGGTTACAAATAAAGCAATAGCATCACAAATT
TCACAAATAAAGCATTTTTTTCACTGCATTCTAGTTGTGGTTTGTCCAAACTCATCAATGTATCTTATCA
TGTCTGGCTCTAGCTATCCCGCCCCTAACTCCGCCCATCCCGCCCCTAACTCCGCCCAGTTCCGCCCATT
CTCCGCCCCATGGCTGACTAATTTTTTTTATTTATGCAGAGGCCGAGGCCGCCTCGGCCTCTGAGCTATT
CCAGAAGTAGTGAGGAGGCTTTTTTGGAGGCCTAGGGACGTACCCAATTCGCCCTATAGTGAGTCGTATT
ACGCGCGCTCACTGGCCGTCGTTTTACAACGTCGTGACTGGGAAAACCCTGGCGTTACCCAACTTAATCG
CCTTGCAGCACATCCCCCTTTCGCCAGCTGGCGTAATAGCGAAGAGGCCCGCACCGATCGCCCTTCCCAA
CAGTTGCGCAGCCTGAATGGCGAATGGG
[124 nt withheld, positions 6119-6242]
C
[91 nt withheld, positions 6244-6334]
A
[49 nt withheld, positions 6336-6384]
CCTTTGACGTTGGAGTCCACGTTCTTT
[37 nt withheld, positions 6412-6448]
ACCCTATCTCGGTCTATTCTTTTGATTTATAAGGGATTTTGCCGATTTCGGCCTATTGGTTAAAAAATGA
GCTGATTTAACAAAAATTTAACGCGAATTTTAACAAAATATTAACGCTTACAATTTAGGTGGCACTTTTC
GGGGAAATGTGCGCGGAACCCCTATTTGTTTATTTTTCTAAATACATTCAAATATGTATCCGCTCATGAG
ACAATAACCCTGATAAATGCTTCAATAATATTGAAAAAGGAAGAGTATGAGTATTCAACATTTCCGTGTC
GCCCTTATTCCCTTTTTTGCGGCATTTTGCCTTCCTGTTTTTGCTCACCCAGAAACGCTGGTGAAAGTAA
AAGATGCTGAAGATCAGTTGGGTGCACGAGTGGGTTACATCGAACTGGATCTCAACAGCGGTAAGATCCT
TGAGAGTTTTCGCCCCGAAGAACGTTTTCCAATGATGAGCACTTTTAAAGTTCTGCTATGTGGCGCGGTA
TTATCCCGTATTGACGCCGGGCAAGAGCAACTCGGTCGCCGCATACACTATTCTCAGAATGACTTGGTTG
AGTACTCACCAGTCACAGAAAAGCATCTTACGGATGGCATGACAGTAAGAGAATTATGCAGTGCTGCCAT
AACCATGAGTGATAACACTGCGGCCAACTTACTTCTGACAACGATCGGAGGACCGAAGGAGCTAACCGCT
TTTTTGCACAACATGGGGGATCATGTAACTCGCCTTGATCGTTGGGAACCGGAGCTGAATGAAGCCATAC
CAAACGACGAGCGTGACACCACGATGCCTGTAGCAATGGCAACAACGTTGCGCAAACTATTAACTGGCGA
ACTACTTACTCTAGCTTCCCGGCAACAATTAATAGACTGGATGGAGGCGGATAAAGTTGCAGGACCACTT
CTGCGCTCGGCCCTTCCGGCTGGCTGGTTTATTGCTGATAAATCTGGAGCCGGTGAGCGTGGGTCTCGCG
GTATCATTGCAGCACTGGGGCCAGATGGTAAGCCCTCCCGTATCGTAGTTATCTACACGACGGGGAGTCA
GGCAACTATGGATGAACGAAATAGACAGATCGCTGAGATAGGTGCCTCACTGATTAAGCATTGGTAACTG
TCAGACCAAGTTTACTCATATATACTTTAGATTGATTTAAAACTTCATTTTTAATTTAAAAGGATCTAGG
TGAAGATCCTTTTTGATAATCTCATGACCAAAATCCCTTAACGTGAGTTTTCGTTCCACTGAGCGTCAGA
CCCCGTAGAAAAGATCAAAGGATCTTCTTGAGATCCTTTTTTTCTGCGCGTAATCTGCTGCTTGCAAACA
AAAAAACCACCGCTACCAGCGGTGGTTTGTTTGCCGGATCAAGAGCTACCAACTCTTTTTCCGAAGGTAA
CTGGCTTCAGCAGAGCGCAGATACCAAATACTGTTCTTCTAGTGTAGCCGTAGTTAGGCCACCACTTCAA
GAACTCTGTAGCACCGCCTACATACCTCGCTCTGCTAATCCTGTTACCAGTGGCTGCTGCCAGTGGCGAT
AAGTCGTGTCTTACCGGGTTGGACTCAAGACGATAGTTACCGGATAAGGCGCAGCGGTCGGGCTGAACGG
GGGGTTCGTGCACACAGCCCAGCTTGGAGCGAACGACCTACACCGAACTGAGATACCTACAGCGTGAGCT
ATGAGAAAGCGCCACGCTTCCCGAAGGGAGAAAGGCGGACAGGTATCCGGTAAGCGGCAGGGTCGGAACA
GGAGAGCGCACGAGGGAGCTTCCAGGGGGAAACGCCTGGTATCTTTATAGTCCTGTCGGGTTTCGCCACC
TCTGACTTGAGCGTCGATTTTTGTGATGCTCGTCAGGGGGGCGGAGCCTATGGAAAAACGCCAGCAACGC
GGCCTTTTTACGGTTCCTGGCCTTTTGCTGGCCTTTTGCTCACATGTTCTTTCCTGCGTTATCCCCTGAT
TCTGTGGATAACCGTATTACCGCCTTTGAGTGAGCTGATACCGCTCGCCGCAGCCGAACGACCGAGCGCA
GCGAGTCAGTGAGCGAGGAAGCGGAAGAGCGCCCAATACGCAAACCGCCTCTCCCCGCGCGTTGGCCGAT
TCATTAATGCAGCTGGCACGACAGGTTTCCCGACTGGAAAGCGGGCAGTGAGCGCAACGCAATTAATGTG
AGTTAGCTCACTCATTAGGCACCCCAGGCTTTACACTTTATGCTTCCGGCTCGTATGTTGTGTGGAATTG
TGAGCGGATAACAATTTCACACAGGAAACAGCTATGACCATGATTACGCCAAGCGCGCAATTAACCCTCA
CTAAAGGGAACAAAAGCTGGAGCTGCAAGC
Features (pLannotate 1.2.2; 31 found; start..end, strand, type, name):
      5..231     +  promoter       RSV promoter: Rous sarcoma virus enhancer/promoter
    232..412     +  LTR            5' LTR (truncated): truncated 5' long terminal repeat (LTR) from HIV-1
    459..584     +  misc_feature   HIV-1 Ψ: packaging signal of human immunodeficiency virus type 1
    568..931     +  CDS            HIV-1 gag (fragment): gag protein from human immunodeficiency virus 1; gag
   1077..1310    +  misc_feature   RRE: The Rev response element (RRE) of HIV-1 allows for Rev-dependent mRNA export from the nucleus to the cytoplasm.
   1687..1713    +  CDS            Rev (fragment): human immunodeficiency virus 1 (HIV-1) Rev protein; rev; enhances nuclear export of unspliced and incompletely spliced viral mRNAs
   1720..1743    +  promoter       SV40 promoter (fragment): SV40 early promoter
   1744..1815    +  promoter       SV40 promoter (fragment): SV40 enhancer and early promoter
   1839..1974    +  rep_origin     SV40 ori: SV40 origin of replication
   2020..2616    +  CDS            PuroR (fragment): puromycin N-acetyltransferase; pac from Streptomyces; confers resistance to puromycin
   2665..2782    +  misc_feature   cPPT/CTS: central polypurine tract and central termination sequence of HIV-1
   2847..2913    +  CDS            small t antigen (fragment): SV40 (simian virus 40) small t antigen
   2920..4098    +  promoter       EF-1α promoter: strong constitutive promoter for human elongation factor EF-1α
   4115..4297    +  CDS            KRBOX4 (fragment): KRBX4_HUMAN - Also known as ZNF673. Experimental evidence at protein level: Swiss-Prot protein existence level 1. From Homo sapiens (Human).
   4550..4603    +  promoter       U6 promoter (fragment): RNA polymerase III promoter for human U6 snRNA
   4645..5233    +  misc_feature   WPRE: woodchuck hepatitis virus posttranscriptional regulatory element
   5284..5303    +  misc_feature   cPPT/CTS (fragment): central polypurine tract and central termination sequence of HIV-1
   5305..5538    +  LTR            3' LTR (ΔU3): self-inactivating 3' long terminal repeat (LTR) from HIV-1
   5616..5737    +  polyA_signal   SV40 poly(A) signal: SV40 polyadenylation signal
   5777..5912    +  rep_origin     SV40 ori: SV40 origin of replication
   5933..5951    -  promoter       T7 promoter: promoter for bacteriophage T7 RNA polymerase
   5959..6114    +  CDS            lacZα (fragment): LacZα fragment of β-galactosidase; lacZ fragment
   6119..6547    +  rep_origin     f1 ori (sequence partly withheld): f1 bacteriophage origin of replication; arrow indicates direction of (+) strand synthesis
   6600..6704    +  promoter       AmpR promoter: bla
   6705..7565    +  CDS            AmpR: β-lactamase; bla; confers resistance to ampicillin, carbenicillin, and related antibiotics
   7736..8324    +  rep_origin     ori: high-copy-number ColE1/pMB1/pBR322/pUC origin of replication
   8507..8599    +  CDS            lacI (fragment): lac repressor; lacI; The lac repressor binds to the lac operator to inhibit transcription in E. coli. This inhibition can be relieved by adding lactose or isopropyl-β-D-thiogalactopyranoside (IPTG).
   8612..8633    +  protein_bind   CAP binding site: CAP binding activates transcription in the presence of cAMP. E. coli catabolite activator protein
   8648..8678    +  promoter       lac promoter: promoter for the E. coli lac operon
   8686..8702    +  protein_bind   lac operator: The lac repressor binds to the lac operator to inhibit transcription in E. coli. This inhibition can be relieved by adding lactose or isopropyl-β-D-thiogalactopyranoside (IPTG). lac repressor encoded by lacI
   8747..8765    +  promoter       T3 promoter: promoter for bacteriophage T3 RNA polymerase
