[The description below was written by a language model from this plasmid's Addgene catalogue record and pLannotate feature annotations shown in this document.]
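Description:
TFORF1969 is a lentiviral mammalian expression plasmid built on the pLX_TRC317 backbone, carrying a short open reading frame of human ZNF233 (about 524 bp, corresponding to a truncated or predicted isoform according to the depositor's transcript references) as one member of a barcoded transcription factor ORF collection. It is propagated in E. coli through a high-copy ColE1/pUC-type origin with ampicillin selection via β-lactamase. An f1 origin and remnants of a lac/lacZα cloning region flanked by T7 and T3 promoters are also present in the bacterial backbone. The depositor notes that the plasmid may recombine, as is common for LTR-containing vectors.

The viral portion has a third-generation layout. An RSV promoter drives a truncated HIV-1 5' LTR, followed by the Ψ packaging signal with a gag fragment, the Rev response element and a cPPT/CTS, and it ends with a self-inactivating ΔU3 3' LTR and an SV40 polyadenylation signal. Within this transfer cassette, an SV40 early promoter expresses puromycin N-acetyltransferase for selecting transduced cells. The EF-1α promoter drives the ZNF233 ORF, with a WPRE downstream to enhance transcript stability and expression. The automated annotation labels the start of the ORF as a KRBOX4 fragment, which most likely reflects homology between KRAB domains of zinc finger proteins rather than a different insert. The record states that each construct carries a unique 24-bp barcode, but this is not annotated in the feature table. The short U6 promoter fragment between the ORF and the WPRE is probably a residual or primer-binding sequence rather than a functional promoter. The construct is intended for overexpressing the transcription factor, individually or in pooled screens where the barcode identifies which factor each cell received.
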