Addgene plasmid #142301: TFORF1969
Purpose: Lentiviral vector for overexpressing transcription factor ORFs with unique 24-bp barcodes. Barcodes facilitate identification of transcription factors in pooled screens.
Depositing lab: Feng Zhang. Depositing organization: Broad Institute. Publication: A transcription factor atlas of directed differentiation. Joung J, Ma S, Tay T, Geiger-Schuller KR, Kirchgatterer PC, Verdine VK, Guo B, Arias-Garcia MA, Allen WE, Singh A, Kuksenko O, Abudayyeh OO, Gootenberg JS, Fu Z, Macrae RK, Buenrostro JD, Regev A, Zhang F. Cell. 2023 Jan 5;186(1):209-229.e26. doi: 10.1016/j.cell.2022.11.026. PubMed 36608654.
Backbone
  Vector backbone: pLX_TRC317
  Backbone manufacturer: Broad Institute Genetic Perturbation Platform
  Backbone size w/o insert (bp): 8264
  Vector type: Mammalian Expression, Lentiviral
  Selectable markers: Puromycin
Growth in bacteria
  Bacterial resistance: Ampicillin, 100 μg/mL
  Growth temperature: 37°C
  Growth strain: NEB Stable
  Copy number: High Copy
Gene/Insert
  Gene/Insert name: ZNF233
  Species: H. sapiens (human)
  Insert size (bp): 524
  Entrez Gene: ZNF233
  Promoter: EF1a
  Cloning method: Unknown
  Sequencing primers: 5′ GGGTGGAGACTGAAGTTAGGCCAG; 3′ CACATAGCGTAAAAGGAGCAACATAG
Terms and licenses: Academic/Nonprofit Terms; Industry Terms: Not Available to Industry
Depositor comments: XM_017026759,XM_017026760,ENST00000592581 . The transcription factor ORF portion of this plasmid was synthesized by Genewiz. Please test multiple small colonies in case of plasmid recombination. To make this collection available in a timely manner, a portion of this collection was not fully sequenced by Addgene. If an Addgene verified full plasmid sequence is not available, please contact us prior to placing an order to request the full sequence.
How to cite: TFORF1969 was a gift from Feng Zhang (Addgene plasmid # 142301 ; http://n2t.net/addgene:142301 ; RRID:Addgene_142301)
