>Addgene plasmid #142301 | TFORF1969 | depositor partial sequence | sequence record 279041 | Insert
ACCGCCACCATGACCAAGTTTCAGGAGATGGTGACATTCAAGGATGTGGCTGTGGTCTTCACCAGGGAGG
AGCTGGGGTTGCTGGACCTTGCCCAGAGAAAGCTGTACCAAGATGTGATGCTGGAGAACTTCAGGAACCT
GCTGTCAGTGGGCTATCAACCCTTCAAACTAGATGTGATATTACAGTTGGGAAAAGAAGACAAGCTTCGG
ATGATGGAGACAGAAATCCAAGGAGATGGGTGTTCAGGTGAGAACCATGGAGCTCTGAGTCTTTGCGGGG
TACAGCCTAGTCCTCTCCTCCTCACCACCTCCTCAGCCACCAGCCTGGCCCAAGACCCCAGAATTCATCG
CCCTGGTTTACTGCAGCAGCTTGCACATGACCTTCCTCCTTCTACCTCCCTCCAGTCCATTCTCCACATA
GCCAGATCATAGTAATGAACTAGTCCGTAACTTGAAAGTATTTCGATTTCTTGGCTTTATATATCTTGTG
GAAAGGACGATGTCGCAAGACTACAATCCCTCTA
