>Addgene plasmid #142301 | TFORF1969 | depositor partial sequence | sequence record 279042 | Barcode
TGTCGCAAGACTACAATCCCTCTA
